Addgene plasmid #199458: pCA27-pHR-MiniCMV-TriTag (mTagBFP)
Purpose: Expression of TriTag (mTagBFP) in mammalian cells
Depositing lab: Baohui Chen. Depositing organization: Zhejiang University School of Medicine. Publication: Gene activation guided by nascent RNA-bound transcription factors. Liang Y, Xu H, Cheng T, Fu Y, Huang H, Qian W, Wang J, Zhou Y, Qian P, Yin Y, Xu P, Zou W, Chen B. Nat Commun. 2022 Nov 28;13(1):7329. doi: 10.1038/s41467-022-35041-7. PubMed 36443367.
Backbone
  Vector backbone: pHR
  Vector type: Mammalian Expression, Lentiviral
Growth in bacteria
  Bacterial resistance: Ampicillin, 100 μg/mL
  Growth temperature: 37°C
  Growth strain: NEB Stable
  Copy number: High Copy
Gene/Insert
  Gene/Insert name: TriTag
  Species: Synthetic
  Promoter: MiniCMV
  Cloning method: Restriction Enzyme; 5′ cloning site unknown (unknown if destroyed)
Terms and licenses: Academic/Nonprofit Terms; Industry Terms: Not Available to Industry
How to cite: pCA27-pHR-MiniCMV-TriTag (mTagBFP) was a gift from Baohui Chen (Addgene plasmid # 199458 ; http://n2t.net/addgene:199458 ; RRID:Addgene_199458)
