[The description below was written by a language model from this plasmid's Addgene catalogue record and pLannotate feature annotations shown in this document.]
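Description:
pCA27-pHR-MiniCMV-TriTag (mTagBFP) is a lentiviral transfer plasmid of about 10 kb built on the pHR backbone for expressing a synthetic "TriTag" reporter in mammalian cells. It is maintained in E. coli through a high-copy ColE1/pUC-type origin and selected with ampicillin via the bla gene. The backbone also carries leftovers typical of older pHR-series vectors: fragments of tetracycline resistance, bom, rop and lacI sequences, and an SV40 promoter followed by fragments of the E. coli gpt gene, SV40 small t intron and SV40 polyadenylation signal. These are annotated only as partial features, so they should not be assumed to be functional.

The viral portion contains a truncated HIV-1 5' LTR, the Ψ packaging signal with a partial gag region, the Rev response element, the cPPT/CTS and a self-inactivating ΔU3 3' LTR. Together these allow the RNA genome to be packaged, exported, reverse transcribed and integrated when packaging functions are supplied in trans. Between the cPPT and a WPRE, which enhances transcript stability and expression, sits the payload: a minimal CMV promoter driving the TriTag cassette. A minimal CMV promoter has low basal activity, so it suits a reporter intended to respond to recruited transcriptional activators, consistent with the associated work on gene activation guided by nascent RNA-bound transcription factors.

Automated annotation recognises only two blocks within the insert, one matched to an mKate-related protein (a close relative of TagBFP) and one to TagBFP, separated by an unannotated stretch of roughly 760 nt. This may reflect an mTagBFP coding sequence interrupted by other tag elements, but the record does not state the composition of TriTag.
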