Features (pLannotate 1.2.2; 34 found; start..end, strand, type, name):
     38..106     +  CDS            nef (fragment): NEF_HV1Z2 - Experimental evidence at protein level: Swiss-Prot protein existence level 1. Extracellular Nef protein targets CD4(+) T-lymphocytes for apoptosis by interacting with CXCR4 surface receptors. From Human immunodeficiency virus type 1 group M subtype D (isolate Z2/CDC-Z34) (HIV-1).
    108..341     +  LTR            3' LTR (ΔU3): self-inactivating 3' long terminal repeat (LTR) from HIV-1
    366..384     -  promoter       SP6 promoter: promoter for bacteriophage SP6 RNA polymerase
    612..891     +  CDS            TcR (fragment): tetracycline efflux protein; tet; confers resistance to tetracycline
    892..940     -  misc_feature   bom (fragment): basis of mobility region from pBR322
   1042..1077    -  CDS            rop (fragment): Rop protein, which maintains plasmids at low copy number; rop
   1172..1276    +  promoter       AmpR promoter: bla
   1277..2137    +  CDS            AmpR: β-lactamase; bla; confers resistance to ampicillin, carbenicillin, and related antibiotics
   2308..2896    +  rep_origin     ori: high-copy-number ColE1/pMB1/pBR322/pUC origin of replication
   3079..3135    +  CDS            lacI (fragment): lac repressor; lacI; The lac repressor binds to the lac operator to inhibit transcription in E. coli. This inhibition can be relieved by adding lactose or isopropyl-β-D-thiogalactopyranoside (IPTG).
   3142..3471    +  promoter       SV40 promoter: SV40 enhancer and early promoter
   3671..3790    +  CDS            gpt (fragment): XGPT_ECOLI - Also known as gpp, gxu. Experimental evidence at protein level: Swiss-Prot protein existence level 1. Purine salvage pathway enzyme that catalyzes the transfer of the ribosyl-5-phosphate group from 5-phospho-alpha-D-ribose 1- diphosphate (PRPP) to the N9 position of the 6-oxopurines guanine and xanthine to form the corresponding ribonucleotides GMP (guanosine 5'- monophosphate) and XMP (xanthosine 5'-monophosphate), with the release of PPi. To a lesser extent, also acts on hypoxanthine (PubMed:9100006, PubMed:3886014). Does not ribophosphorylate adenine (PubMed:3886014). From Esch
   3790..4125    +  CDS            gpt (fragment): XGPT_ECOLI - Also known as gpp, gxu. Experimental evidence at protein level: Swiss-Prot protein existence level 1. Purine salvage pathway enzyme that catalyzes the transfer of the ribosyl-5-phosphate group from 5-phospho-alpha-D-ribose 1- diphosphate (PRPP) to the N9 position of the 6-oxopurines guanine and xanthine to form the corresponding ribonucleotides GMP (guanosine 5'- monophosphate) and XMP (xanthosine 5'-monophosphate), with the release of PPi. To a lesser extent, also acts on hypoxanthine (PubMed:9100006, PubMed:3886014). Does not ribophosphorylate adenine (PubMed:3886014). From Esch
   4220..4525    +  CDS            frsA (fragment): FRSA_ECOLI - Also known as yafA. Experimental evidence at protein level: Swiss-Prot protein existence level 1. Catalyzes the hydrolysis of esters (PubMed:15808744). Displays esterase activity toward pNP-butyrate (PubMed:15808744). May stimulate mixed-acid fermentation by acting as a fermentation/respiration switch that down-regulates respiration and up- regulates fermentation rates (PubMed:15169777). From Escherichia coli (strain K12).
   4529..4603    +  CDS            small t antigen (fragment): SV40 (simian virus 40) small t antigen
   4605..4670    +  intron         small t intron: SV40 (simian virus 40) small t antigen intron
   4800..4820    +  CDS            SV40 NLS: nuclear localization signal of SV40 (simian virus 40) large T antigen
   5139..5222    +  CDS            large T antigen (fragment): large T antigen from SV40 (simian virus 40)
   5245..5379    +  polyA_signal   SV40 poly(A) signal: SV40 polyadenylation signal
   5546..5875    +  CDS            nef (fragment): NEF_HV1BR - Experimental evidence at protein level: Swiss-Prot protein existence level 1. Extracellular Nef protein targets CD4(+) T-lymphocytes for apoptosis by interacting with CXCR4 surface receptors (PubMed:14990729). From Human immunodeficiency virus type 1 group M subtype B (isolate BRU/LAI) (HIV-1).
   5923..6180    +  LTR            5' LTR (truncated): truncated 5' long terminal repeat (LTR) from HIV-1
   6227..6352    +  misc_feature   HIV-1 Ψ: packaging signal of human immunodeficiency virus type 1
   6336..6674    +  CDS            HIV-1 gag (fragment): gag protein from human immunodeficiency virus 1; gag
   6849..7082    +  misc_feature   RRE: The Rev response element (RRE) of HIV-1 allows for Rev-dependent mRNA export from the nucleus to the cytoplasm.
   7459..7559    +  CDS            Rev (fragment): human immunodeficiency virus 1 (HIV-1) Rev protein; rev; enhances nuclear export of unspliced and incompletely spliced viral mRNAs
   7596..7713    +  misc_feature   cPPT/CTS: central polypurine tract and central termination sequence of HIV-1
   7750..7773    -  misc_feature   MCS (fragment): pBluescript multiple cloning site
   7800..7838    +  promoter       minimal CMV promoter: human cytomegalovirus (CMV) immediate early promoter
   7864..8214    +  CDS            cp-mKate (fragment): cp-mKate is a basic (constitutively fluorescent) red fluorescent protein published in 2011, derived from Entacmaea quadricolor.
   8979..9344    +  CDS            TagBFP (fragment): monomeric blue fluorescent protein mammalian codon-optimized
   9355..9385    +  misc_feature   MCS (fragment): pUC18/19 multiple cloning site
   9386..9404    +  misc_feature   MCS (fragment): pBluescript multiple cloning site
   9404..9992    +  misc_feature   WPRE: woodchuck hepatitis virus posttranscriptional regulatory element
   9993..21      +  misc_feature   MCS (fragment) (across the origin): pBluescript multiple cloning site
>Addgene plasmid #199458 | pCA27-pHR-MiniCMV-TriTag (mTagBFP) | addgene full sequence | sequence record 391920 | Addgene NGS Result
CGATACCGTCGACCTCGAGGGAATTAATTCGAGCTCGGTACCTTTAAGACCAATGACTTACAAGGCAGCT
GTAGATCTTAGCCACTTTTTAAAAGAAAAGGGGGGACTGGAAGGGCTAATTCACTCCCAACGAAGACAAG
ATCTGCTTTTTGCTTGTACTGGGTCTCTCTGGTTAGACCAGATCTGAGCCTGGGAGCTCTCTGGCTAACT
AGGGAACCCACTGCTTAAGCCTCAATAAAGCTTGCCTTGAGTGCTTCAAGTAGTGTGTGCCCGTCTGTTG
TGTGACTCTGGTAACTAGAGATCCCTCAGACCCTTTTAGTCAGTGTGGAAAATCTCTAGCAGCATCTAGA
ATTAATTCCGTGTATTCTATAGTGTCACCTAAATCGTATGTGTATGATACATAAGGTTATGTATTAATTG
TAGCCGCGTTCTAACGACAATATGTACAAGCCTAATTGTGTAGCATCTGGCTTACTGAAGCAGACCCTAT
CATCTCTCTCGTAAACTGCCGTCAGAGTCGGTTTGGTTGGACGAACCTTCTGAGTTTCTGGTAACGCCGT
CCCGCACCCGGAAATGGTCAGCGAACCAATCAGCAGGGTCATCGCTAGCCAGATCCTCTACGCCGGACGC
ATCGTGGCCGGCATCACCGGCGCCACAGGTGCGGTTGCTGGCGCCTATATCGCCGACATCACCGATGGGG
AAGATCGGGCTCGCCACTTCGGGCTCATGAGCGCTTGTTTCGGCGTGGGTATGGTGGCAGGCCCCGTGGC
CGGGGGACTGTTGGGCGCCATCTCCTTGCATGCACCATTCCTTGCGGCGGCGGTGCTCAACGGCCTCAAC
CTACTACTGGGCTGCTTCCTAATGCAGGAGTCGCATAAGGGAGAGCGTCGAATGGTGCACTCTCAGTACA
ATCTGCTCTGATGCCGCATAGTTAAGCCAGCCCCGACACCCGCCAACACCCGCTGACGCGCCCTGACGGG
CTTGTCTGCTCCCGGCATCCGCTTACAGACAAGCTGTGACCGTCTCCGGGAGCTGCATGTGTCAGAGGTT
TTCACCGTCATCACCGAAACGCGCGAGACGAAAGGGCCTCGTGATACGCCTATTTTTATAGGTTAATGTC
ATGATAATAATGGTTTCTTAGACGTCAGGTGGCACTTTTCGGGGAAATGTGCGCGGAACCCCTATTTGTT
TATTTTTCTAAATACATTCAAATATGTATCCGCTCATGAGACAATAACCCTGATAAATGCTTCAATAATA
TTGAAAAAGGAAGAGTATGAGTATTCAACATTTCCGTGTCGCCCTTATTCCCTTTTTTGCGGCATTTTGC
CTTCCTGTTTTTGCTCACCCAGAAACGCTGGTGAAAGTAAAAGATGCTGAAGATCAGTTGGGTGCACGAG
TGGGTTACATCGAACTGGATCTCAACAGCGGTAAGATCCTTGAGAGTTTTCGCCCCGAAGAACGTTTTCC
AATGATGAGCACTTTTAAAGTTCTGCTATGTGGCGCGGTATTATCCCGTATTGACGCCGGGCAAGAGCAA
CTCGGTCGCCGCATACACTATTCTCAGAATGACTTGGTTGAGTACTCACCAGTCACAGAAAAGCATCTTA
CGGATGGCATGACAGTAAGAGAATTATGCAGTGCTGCCATAACCATGAGTGATAACACTGCGGCCAACTT
ACTTCTGACAACGATCGGAGGACCGAAGGAGCTAACCGCTTTTTTGCACAACATGGGGGATCATGTAACT
CGCCTTGATCGTTGGGAACCGGAGCTGAATGAAGCCATACCAAACGACGAGCGTGACACCACGATGCCTG
TAGCAATGGCAACAACGTTGCGCAAACTATTAACTGGCGAACTACTTACTCTAGCTTCCCGGCAACAATT
AATAGACTGGATGGAGGCGGATAAAGTTGCAGGACCACTTCTGCGCTCGGCCCTTCCGGCTGGCTGGTTT
ATTGCTGATAAATCTGGAGCCGGTGAGCGTGGGTCTCGCGGTATCATTGCAGCACTGGGGCCAGATGGTA
AGCCCTCCCGTATCGTAGTTATCTACACGACGGGGAGTCAGGCAACTATGGATGAACGAAATAGACAGAT
CGCTGAGATAGGTGCCTCACTGATTAAGCATTGGTAACTGTCAGACCAAGTTTACTCATATATACTTTAG
ATTGATTTAAAACTTCATTTTTAATTTAAAAGGATCTAGGTGAAGATCCTTTTTGATAATCTCATGACCA
AAATCCCTTAACGTGAGTTTTCGTTCCACTGAGCGTCAGACCCCGTAGAAAAGATCAAAGGATCTTCTTG
AGATCCTTTTTTTCTGCGCGTAATCTGCTGCTTGCAAACAAAAAAACCACCGCTACCAGCGGTGGTTTGT
TTGCCGGATCAAGAGCTACCAACTCTTTTTCCGAAGGTAACTGGCTTCAGCAGAGCGCAGATACCAAATA
CTGTTCTTCTAGTGTAGCCGTAGTTAGGCCACCACTTCAAGAACTCTGTAGCACCGCCTACATACCTCGC
TCTGCTAATCCTGTTACCAGTGGCTGCTGCCAGTGGCGATAAGTCGTGTCTTACCGGGTTGGACTCAAGA
CGATAGTTACCGGATAAGGCGCAGCGGTCGGGCTGAACGGGGGGTTCGTGCACACAGCCCAGCTTGGAGC
GAACGACCTACACCGAACTGAGATACCTACAGCGTGAGCTATGAGAAAGCGCCACGCTTCCCGAAGGGAG
AAAGGCGGACAGGTATCCGGTAAGCGGCAGGGTCGGAACAGGAGAGCGCACGAGGGAGCTTCCAGGGGGA
AACGCCTGGTATCTTTATAGTCCTGTCGGGTTTCGCCACCTCTGACTTGAGCGTCGATTTTTGTGATGCT
CGTCAGGGGGGCGGAGCCTATGGAAAAACGCCAGCAACGCGGCCTTTTTACGGTTCCTGGCCTTTTGCTG
GCCTTTTGCTCACATGTTCTTTCCTGCGTTATCCCCTGATTCTGTGGATAACCGTATTACCGCCTTTGAG
TGAGCTGATACCGCTCGCCGCAGCCGAACGACCGAGCGCAGCGAGTCAGTGAGCGAGGAAGCGGAAGAGC
GCCCAATACGCAAACCGCCTCTCCCCGCGCGTTGGCCGATTCATTAATGCAGCTGTGGAATGTGTGTCAG
TTAGGGTGTGGAAAGTCCCCAGGCTCCCCAGCAGGCAGAAGTATGCAAAGCATGCATCTCAATTAGTCAG
CAACCAGGTGTGGAAAGTCCCCAGGCTCCCCAGCAGGCAGAAGTATGCAAAGCATGCATCTCAATTAGTC
AGCAACCATAGTCCCGCCCCTAACTCCGCCCATCCCGCCCCTAACTCCGCCCAGTTCCGCCCATTCTCCG
CCCCATGGCTGACTAATTTTTTTTATTTATGCAGAGGCCGAGGCCGCCTCGGCCTCTGAGCTATTCCAGA
AGTAGTGAGGAGGCTTTTTTGGAGGCCTAGGCTTTTGCAAAAAGCTTGGACACAAGACAGGCTTGCGAGA
TATGTTTGAGAATACCACTTTATCCCGCGTCAGGGAGAGGCAGTGCGTAAAAAGACGCGGACTCATGTGA
AATACTGGTTTTTAGTGCGCCAGATCTCTATAATCTCGCGCAACCTATTTTCCCCTCGAACACTTTTTAA
GCCGTAGATAAACAGGCTGGGACACTTCACATGAGCGAAAAATACATCGTCACCTGGGACATGTTGCAGA
TCCATGCACGTAAACTCGCAAGCCGACTGATGCCTTCTGAACAATGGAAAGGCATTATTGCCGTAAGCCG
TGGCGGTCTGTACCGGGTGCGTTACTGGCGCGTGAACTGGGTATTCGTCATGTCGATACCGTTTGTATTT
CCAGCTACGATCACGACAACCAGCGCGAGCTTAAAGTGCTGAAACGCGCAGAAGGCGATGGCGAAGGCTT
CATCGTTATTGATGACCTGGTGGATACCGGTGGTACTGCGGTTGCGATTCGTGAAATGTATCCAAAAGCG
CACTTTGTCACCATCTTCGCAAAACCGGCTGGTCGTCCGCTGGTTGATGACTATGTTGTTGATATCCCGC
AAGATACCTGGATTGAACAGCCGTGGGATATGGGCGTCGTATTCGTCCCGCCAATCTCCGGTCGCTAATC
TTTTCAACGCCTGGCACTGCCGGGCGTTGTTCTTTTTAACTTCAGGCGGGTTACAATAGTTTCCAGTAAG
TATTCTGGAGGCTGCATCCATGACACAGGCAAACCTGAGCGAAACCCTGTTCAAACCCCGCTTTAAACAT
CCTGAAACCTCGACGCTAGTCCGCCGCTTTAATCACGGCGCACAACCGCCTGTGCAGTCGGCCCTTGATG
GTAAAACCATCCCTCACTGGTATCGCATGATTAACCGTCTGATGTGGATCTGGCGCGGCATTGACCCACG
CGAAATCCTCGACGTCCAGGCACGTATTGTGATGAGCGATGCCGAACGTACCGACGATGATTTATACGAT
ACGGTGATTGGCTACCGTGGCGGCAACTGGATTTATGAGTGGGCCCCGGATCTTTGTGAAGGAACCTTAC
TTCTGTGGTGTGACATAATTGGACAAACTACCTACAGAGATTTAAAGCTCTAAGGTAAATATAAAATTTT
TAAGTGTATAATGTGTTAAACTACTGATTCTAATTGTTTGTGTATTTTAGATTCCAACCTATGGAACTGA
TGAATGGGAGCAGTGGTGGAATGCCTTTAATGAGGAAAACCTGTTTTGCTCAGAAGAAATGCCATCTAGT
GATGATGAGGCTACTGCTGACTCTCAACATTCTACTCCTCCAAAAAAGAAGAGAAAGGTAGAAGACCCCA
AGGACTTTCCTTCAGAATTGCTAAGTTTTTTGAGTCATGCTGTGTTTAGTAATAGAACTCTTGCTTGCTT
TGCTATTTACACCACAAAGGAAAAAGCTGCACTGCTATACAAGAAAATTATGGAAAAATATTCTGTAACC
TTTATAAGTAGGCATAACAGTTATAATCATAACATACTGTTTTTTCTTACTCCACACAGGCATAGAGTGT
CTGCTATTAATAACTATGCTCAAAAATTGTGTACCTTTAGCTTTTTAATTTGTAAAGGGGTTAATAAGGA
ATATTTGATGTATAGTGCCTTGACTAGAGATCATAATCAGCCATACCACATTTGTAGAGGTTTTACTTGC
TTTAAAAAACCTCCCACACCTCCCCCTGAACCTGAAACATAAAATGAATGCAATTGTTGTTGTTAACTTG
TTTATTGCAGCTTATAATGGTTACAAATAAAGCAATAGCATCACAAATTTCACAAATAAAGCATTTTTTT
CACTGCATTCTAGTTGTGGTTTGTCCAAACTCATCAATGTATCTTATCATGTCTGGATCAACTGGATAAC
TCAAGCTAACCAAAATCATCCCAAACTTCCCACCCCATACCCTATTACCACTGCCAATTACCTGTGGTTT
CATTTACTCTAAACCTGTGATTCCTCTGAATTATTTTCATTTTAAAGAAATTGTATTTGTTAAATATGTA
CTACAAACTTAGTAGTTGGAAGGGCTAATTCACTCCCAAAGAAGACAAGATATCCTTGATCTGTGGATCT
ACCACACACAAGGCTACTTCCCTGATTAGCAGAACTACACACCAGGGCCAGGGGTCAGATATCCACTGAC
CTTTGGATGGTGCTACAAGCTAGTACCAGTTGAGCCAGATAAGGTAGAAGAGGCCAATAAAGGAGAGAAC
ACCAGCTTGTTACACCCTGTGAGCCTGCATGGGATGGATGACCCGGAGAGAGAAGTGTTAGAGTGGAGGT
TTGACAGCCGCCTAGCATTTCATCACGTGGCCCGAGAGCTGCATCCGGAGTACTTCAAGAACTGCTGATA
TCGAGCTTGCTACAAGGGACTTTCCGCTGGGGACTTTCCAGGGAGGCGTGGCCTGGGCGGGACTGGGGAG
TGGCGAGCCCTCAGATCCTGCATATAAGCAGCTGCTTTTTGCCTGTACTGGGTCTCTCTGGTTAGACCAG
ATCTGAGCCTGGGAGCTCTCTGGCTAACTAGGGAACCCACTGCTTAAGCCTCAATAAAGCTTGCCTTGAG
TGCTTCAAGTAGTGTGTGCCCGTCTGTTGTGTGACTCTGGTAACTAGAGATCCCTCAGACCCTTTTAGTC
AGTGTGGAAAATCTCTAGCAGTGGCGCCCGAACAGGGACTTGAAAGCGAAAGGGAAACCAGAGGAGCTCT
CTCGACGCAGGACTCGGCTTGCTGAAGCGCGCACGGCAAGAGGCGAGGGGCGGCGACTGGTGAGTACGCC
AAAAATTTTGACTAGCGGAGGCTAGAAGGAGAGAGATGGGTGCGAGAGCGTCAGTATTAAGCGGGGGAGA
ATTAGATCGCGATGGGAAAAAATTCGGTTAAGGCCAGGGGGAAAGAAAAAATATAAATTAAAACATATAG
TATGGGCAAGCAGGGAGCTAGAACGATTCGCAGTTAATCCTGGCCTGTTAGAAACATCAGAAGGCTGTAG
ACAAATACTGGGACAGCTACAACCATCCCTTCAGACAGGATCAGAAGAACTTAGATCATTATATAATACA
GTAGCAACCCTCTATTGTGTGCATCAAAGGATAGAGATAAAAGACACCAAGGAAGCTTTAGACAAGATAG
AGGAAGAGCAAAACAAAAGTAAGACCACCGCACAGCAAGCGGCCGGCCGCTGATCTTCAGACCTGGAGGA
GGAGATATGAGGGACAATTGGAGAAGTGAATTATATAAATATAAAGTAGTAAAAATTGAACCATTAGGAG
TAGCACCCACCAAGGCAAAGAGAAGAGTGGTGCAGAGAGAAAAAAGAGCAGTGGGAATAGGAGCTTTGTT
CCTTGGGTTCTTGGGAGCAGCAGGAAGCACTATGGGCGCAGCGTCAATGACGCTGACGGTACAGGCCAGA
CAATTATTGTCTGGTATAGTGCAGCAGCAGAACAATTTGCTGAGGGCTATTGAGGCGCAACAGCATCTGT
TGCAACTCACAGTCTGGGGCATCAAGCAGCTCCAGGCAAGAATCCTGGCTGTGGAAAGATACCTAAAGGA
TCAACAGCTCCTGGGGATTTGGGGTTGCTCTGGAAAACTCATTTGCACCACTGCTGTGCCTTGGAATGCT
AGTTGGAGTAATAAATCTCTGGAACAGATTTGGAATCACACGACCTGGATGGAGTGGGACAGAGAAATTA
ACAATTACACAAGCTTAATACACTCCTTAATTGAAGAATCGCAAAACCAGCAAGAAAAGAATGAACAAGA
ATTATTGGAATTAGATAAATGGGCAAGTTTGTGGAATTGGTTTAACATAACAAATTGGCTGTGGTATATA
AAATTATTCATAATGATAGTAGGAGGCTTGGTAGGTTTAAGAATAGTTTTTGCTGTACTTTCTATAGTGA
ATAGAGTTAGGCAGGGATATTCACCATTATCGTTTCAGACCCACCTCCCAACCCCGAGGGGACCCGACAG
GCCCGAAGGAATAGAAGAAGAAGGTGGAGAGAGAGACAGAGACAGATCCATTCGATTAGTGAACGGATCT
CGACGGTATCGCCAAATGGCAGTATTCATCCACAATTTTAAAAGAAAAGGGGGGATTGGGGGGTACAGTG
CAGGGGAAAGAATAGTAGACATAATAGCAACAGACATACAAACTAAAGAATTACAAAAACAAATTACAAA
AATTCAAAATTTTCGGGTTTATTACAGGGACAGCAGAGATCCAGTTTGGATCGATAAGCTTGATATCGAA
TTCGTCCCCTCCACCCCACAGTGGGGCGAGGTAGGCGTGTACGGTGGGAGGCCTATATAAGCAGAGCTCG
TTTAGTGAACCGTCAGATCGCCTGGAACGCGTGCCACCATGAGCGAGCTGATTAAGGAGAACATGCACAT
GAAGCTGTACATGGAGGGCACCGTGGACAACCATCACTTCAAGTGCACATCCGAGGGCGAAGGCAAGCCC
TACGAGGGCACCCAGACCATGAGAATCAAGGTGGTCGAGGGCGGCCCTCTCCCCTTCGCCTTCGACATCC
TGGCTACTAGCTTCCTCTACGGCAGCAAGACCTTCATCAACCACACCCAGGGCATCCCCGACTTCTTCAA
GCAGTCCTTCCCTGAGGGCTTCACATGGGAGAGAGTCACCACATACGAAGACGGGGGCGTGCTGACCGCT
ACCCAGGACACCAGCCTCCAGGACGTAAGTATGAAATTCAGGGATACGGCCACCTTGTTGGCCGGTAACC
TACAAACGGGTGGAGGATCACCCCACCCGACACGCACCGATGCTCTCCGAGGAGGCACAAGGGTGGAGGA
ACACCCCACCCTCCAGGCACCGATGCTCTCCGAGGAGGCAAACAGAAGCACCATCAGGGCTTCTGCTACG
CACCGATGCTCTCCGAGGAGGAACAAGGAATCACCATCAGGGATTCCCTGTGGCACCGATGCTCTCCGAG
GAGGACGACGGGAGGACGATCACGCCTCCCGAATAGCACCGATGCTCTCCGAGGAGGTCAGTGCGTGGAG
CATCAGCCCACGCAGCCAGCACCGATGCTCTCCGAGGAGGCTTTCGCGAAGAGCATCAGCCTTCGCGCCA
TGCACCGATGCTCTCCGAGGAGGCCTACAGGAACAGCATCAGCGTTCCTGCCCAGCACCGATGCTCTCCG
AGGAGGTGTCCCCATGCAGCATCAGCGCATGGGCCCCGCACCGATGCTCTCCGAGGAGGCACATCCGAGC
ACCAACAGGGCTCGGAGTGTGCACCGATGCTCTCCGAGGAGGACCCTCCATGGACCATCAGGCCATGGAC
TCTGCACCGATGCTCTCCGAGGAGGCTTCTCGAAGCAGCATCAGCGCTTCGAAACAGCACCGATGCTCTC
CGAGGAGGTTCTCCACCTTGTTGGCATATTTGCCAAATAGTGGAAATGTGAAGTACTGACAAAACTTTTC
CCTTTTTCAATCTAATAGGGCTGCCTCATCTACAACGTCAAGATCAGAGGGGTGAACTTCACATCCAACG
GCCCTGTGATGCAGAAGAAAACACTCGGCTGGGAGGCCTTCACCGAGACGCTGTACCCCGCTGACGGCGG
CCTGGAAGGCAGAAACGACATGGCCCTGAAGCTCGTGGGCGGGAGCCATCTGATCGCAAACATCAAGACC
ACATATAGATCCAAGAAACCCGCTAAGAACCTCAAGATGCCTGGCGTCTACTATGTGGACTACAGACTGG
AAAGAATCAAGGAGGCCAACAACGAGACCTACGTCGAGCAGCACGAGGTGGCAGTGGCCAGATACTGCGA
CCTCCCTAGCAAACTGGGGCACAAGCTTAATTAAGCGGCCGCGACTCTAGAGTCGACCTGCAGGCATGCA
AGCTTGATATCAAGCTTATCGATAATCAACCTCTGGATTACAAAATTTGTGAAAGATTGACTGGTATTCT
TAACTATGTTGCTCCTTTTACGCTATGTGGATACGCTGCTTTAATGCCTTTGTATCATGCTATTGCTTCC
CGTATGGCTTTCATTTTCTCCTCCTTGTATAAATCCTGGTTGCTGTCTCTTTATGAGGAGTTGTGGCCCG
TTGTCAGGCAACGTGGCGTGGTGTGCACTGTGTTTGCTGACGCAACCCCCACTGGTTGGGGCATTGCCAC
CACCTGTCAGCTCCTTTCCGGGACTTTCGCTTTCCCCCTCCCTATTGCCACGGCGGAACTCATCGCCGCC
TGCCTTGCCCGCTGCTGGACAGGGGCTCGGCTGTTGGGCACTGACAATTCCGTGGTGTTGTCGGGGAAAT
CATCGTCCTTTCCTTGGCTGCTCGCCTGTGTTGCCACCTGGATTCTGCGCGGGACGTCCTTCTGCTACGT
CCCTTCGGCCCTCAATCCAGCGGACCTTCCTTCCCGCGGCCTGCTGCCGGCTCTGCGGCCTCTTCCGCGT
CTTCGCCTTCGCCCTCAGACGAGTCGGATCTCCCTTTGGGCCGCCTCCCCGCAT
